>Addgene plasmid #19417 | pcDNA5-Flag-Adrm1 | addgene partial sequence | sequence record 25523 | BGH-rev 5'-TAGAAGGCACAGTCGAGG-3'
GNTAGGGCCTNNNACTCGAGCGGCCGCCACTGNTGCTGGATATCTGCAGAATTCCACCACACTGGACTAG
TGGATCCGAGCTCGGTACCTCATCAGTCCAGGCTCATGTCCTCCTCTTCGTCCTTCTTGTCCTTCGTGTC
GCCCTCTTTCTGCTCGGGCTTGGCGTTGTTCTGCATGGCTTTGGCAAACGCTTCCACATCGCCCTTGTTG
GCGGCCTCCACAGCCTCTGCAGGCAGACCGAACTGGCACATGAGGGGGCCCAGCTGCCCCGAGGCCAAGG
CTGCGCTGAACATGCCCAGGGCCTGCTGGAACTGGGGCGAGGTCAGGGTATTCTGGATCTCATCCGCGGT
CTGCGGCAGCGACTCCCCAGATGGCAAGTAGGGAAGCAGGCGCTCCTGGACATCCGCGTTGGCGAGGATG
GGAGCCATTATCTCCGGCGTCAGCACACTGGCCAGGTCCACTTGCTGGCCGCCTGCTGGCCCGGCTGGTA
CGTTCATCGTGGCCAGGATGCTCTGGAGGTCGCTCAGCTGGATGGGCTGGGTCGGGCTGGCTGCTGTGCT
GGCTCCATTCCCGGAACTGGGCGCGGGGCTCGGGCTAGTTGCTGAGGCAGCTGCTGGAGCAGAAGGGGCT
GGGGTGGCACGGGTGGAAGAGGTGGTGGATGACGGGGTGACCGCTGCCGACTGGCTCCGGGAGCTGGAAN
TCNNNNNANTNNNNNCNNNGGAGCCCANTNTNTCCCCATTAAATGGCAGGCAGGTNNTATGGGGCCNNNA
NNANCNNTGGCCNNNCATTCTTNGAGGGG
