[The description below was written by a language model from this plasmid's Addgene catalogue record.]
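Description:
pcDNA5-Flag-Adrm1 is a mammalian expression plasmid built on the Invitrogen pcDNA5/FRT backbone (about 5 kb without insert) and carrying the human ADRM1 coding sequence, an insert of roughly 1.3 kb. ADRM1, adhesion regulating molecule 1, is also known as hRpn13, ARM1, GP110 or PSMD16. The insert was placed between XhoI and KpnI sites by restriction cloning, and a FLAG epitope supplied by the modified backbone is fused to the N terminus of the protein. The record does not explicitly list the promoter or terminator. However, the recommended sequencing primers (CMV forward and BGH reverse) fit the standard pcDNA5/FRT layout, in which a CMV immediate-early promoter drives the insert and a bovine growth hormone polyadenylation signal follows it. The plasmid is propagated in E. coli under ampicillin selection, and its copy number is recorded as unknown.

The mammalian selectable marker is hygromycin. In the pcDNA5/FRT design, the backbone carries an FRT site next to a hygromycin resistance gene that lacks its own promoter and start codon. Flp recombinase-mediated integration into a host cell line with a matching genomic FRT site restores hygromycin resistance, so isogenic stable lines can be made with the transgene at a single defined locus. The plasmid can also be used for transient transfection.

The FLAG tag allows detection and affinity purification of ADRM1 and its binding partners with anti-FLAG reagents. This matches the associated study, which examined how Adrm1 recruits the deubiquitinating enzyme Uch37 to the proteasome and activates it. No feature table was supplied, so element positions and the exact tag junction cannot be confirmed from the record.
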