Addgene plasmid #19417: pcDNA5-Flag-Adrm1
Depositing lab: Joan Conaway & Ronald Conaway. Depositing organization: Stowers Institute for Medical Research. Publication: Proteasome recruitment and activation of the Uch37 deubiquitinating enzyme by Adrm1. Yao T, Song L, Xu W, DeMartino GN, Florens L, Swanson SK, Washburn MP, Conaway RC, Conaway JW, Cohen RE. Nat Cell Biol. 2006 Sep . 8(9):994-1002. 10.1038/ncb1460 PubMed 16906146.
Backbone
  Vector backbone: pcDNA5/FRT
  Backbone manufacturer: Invitrogen
  Backbone size w/o insert (bp): 5000
  Vector type: Mammalian Expression
  Selectable markers: Hygromycin
Growth in bacteria
  Bacterial resistance: Ampicillin, 100 μg/mL
  Growth temperature: 37°C
  Growth strain: DH5alpha
  Copy number: Unknown
Gene/Insert
  Gene/Insert name: adhesion regulating molecule 1 (alt names: Adrm1; hRpn13; Arm1)
  Species: H. sapiens (human)
  Insert size (bp): 1300
  GenBank ID: Adrm1
  Entrez Gene: ADRM1 (a.k.a. ARM-1, ARM1, GP110, PSMD16)
  Tag / fusion protein: FLAG (N terminal on backbone)
  Cloning method: Restriction Enzyme; 5′ cloning site XhoI (unknown if destroyed); 3′ cloning site KpnI (unknown if destroyed)
  Sequencing primers: 5′ CMV forward; 3′ BGH reverse
Terms and licenses: Academic/Nonprofit Terms; Industry Terms: Not Available to Industry
How to cite: pcDNA5-Flag-Adrm1 was a gift from Joan Conaway & Ronald Conaway (Addgene plasmid # 19417 ; http://n2t.net/addgene:19417 ; RRID:Addgene_19417)
